Addgene plasmid #168937: pEntry_HCoV-OC43-nsp9
Purpose: Gateway-compatible Entry vector
Depositing lab: Pascal Falter-Braun. Depositing organization: Helmholtz Munich. Publication: A resource of human coronavirus protein-coding sequences in a flexible, multipurpose Gateway Entry clone collection. Weller B, Lin CW, Pogoutse O, Sauer M, Marin-de la Rosa N, Strobel A, Young V, Knapp JJ, Rayhan A, Falter C, Kim DK, Roth FP, Falter-Braun P. G3 (Bethesda). 2023 Jul 5;13(7):jkad105. doi: 10.1093/g3journal/jkad105. PubMed 37267226.
Backbone
  Vector backbone: pENTR223.1*SfiI
  Backbone size w/o insert (bp): 2800
  Vector type: Gateway-compatible Entry vector
Growth in bacteria
  Bacterial resistance: Spectinomycin, 50 μg/mL
  Growth temperature: 37°C
  Growth strain: DH5alpha
  Copy number: High Copy
Gene/Insert
  Gene/Insert name: HCoV-OC43-nsp9 (alt name: nsp9)
  Species: Other
  Insert size (bp): 330
  Entrez Gene: ORF1ab (a.k.a. EYW02_gp1)
  Cloning method: Restriction Enzyme; 5′ cloning site SfiI (unknown if destroyed); 3′ cloning site SfiI (unknown if destroyed)
  Sequencing primers: 5′ M13 uni (-21); 3′ M13 rev (-29)
Resource information
  A portion of this plasmid was derived from a plasmid made by: Synthesized by Twist Bioscience
Terms and licenses: Academic/Nonprofit Terms; Industry Terms: Not Available to Industry
Depositor comments: 5'-linker: SfiI-BamHI-ATG-BamHI (GGCCGTCAaggccaggatccatgggatcc), 3'-linker: PacI-TAA-AsiSI-SfiI (cttaatTAAgacgcgatcgcggcctcatGGGCC).
How to cite: pEntry_HCoV-OC43-nsp9 was a gift from Pascal Falter-Braun (Addgene plasmid # 168937 ; http://n2t.net/addgene:168937 ; RRID:Addgene_168937)
