[The description below was written by a language model from this plasmid's Addgene catalogue record and pLannotate feature annotations shown in this document.]
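Description:
pEntry_HCoV-OC43-nsp9 is a Gateway-compatible Entry clone built on the pENTR223.1 backbone (SfiI-adapted version, about 2.8 kb without insert). It carries the coding sequence for non-structural protein 9 (nsp9) of human coronavirus OC43. The roughly 330 bp insert corresponds to a mature cleavage product of the ORF1ab replicase polyprotein. It was obtained by commercial gene synthesis and cloned between two SfiI sites. The sequenced plasmid is about 3.2 kb, is maintained in E. coli at high copy through a ColE1/pUC-type origin, and is selected with spectinomycin through an aadA (SmR) aminoglycoside adenylyltransferase gene. This gene lies downstream of a fragment of a class 1 integron Pc promoter. Short lacI, lacZα and gentamicin-resistance fragments in the annotation are backbone remnants rather than functional genes.

The insert sits between attL1 and attL2 sites, so an LR Clonase reaction can move it directionally into any attR-containing Destination vector. The Entry clone has no promoter intended to express the ORF. rrnB T1 and T2 terminators upstream of attL1 shield the cassette from read-through transcription, and a T7 promoter lies just outside attL2, oriented toward the insert's antisense strand. According to the depositor, the ORF is flanked by linkers: a 5′ SfiI-BamHI-ATG-BamHI segment and a 3′ PacI-TAA-AsiSI-SfiI segment. Because the start and stop codons are bracketed by restriction sites, this arrangement appears designed to let them be removed for N- or C-terminal fusions, though the record does not say so explicitly. The plasmid belongs to a collection of human coronavirus protein-coding Entry clones intended as a flexible source for downstream expression and protein-interaction constructs.
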