Features (pLannotate 1.2.2; 11 found; start..end, strand, type, name):
    717..809     +  CDS            lacI (fragment): lac repressor; lacI; The lac repressor binds to the lac operator to inhibit transcription in E. coli. This inhibition can be relieved by adding lactose or isopropyl-β-D-thiogalactopyranoside (IPTG).
    864..891     -  terminator     rrnB T2 terminator: transcription terminator T2 from the E. coli rrnB gene
   1023..1066    +  terminator     rrnB T1 terminator: Escherichia coli rrnB; transcription terminator T1 from the E. coli rrnB gene
   1113..1149    -  CDS            lacZα (fragment): LacZα fragment of β-galactosidase; lacZ fragment
   1165..1261    +  protein_bind   attL1: mutant version of attL; recombination site for the Gateway® LR reaction LR Clonase™
   1655..1753    -  protein_bind   attL2: mutant version of attL; recombination site for the Gateway® LR reaction LR Clonase™
   1771..1789    -  promoter       T7 promoter: promoter for bacteriophage T7 RNA polymerase
   1979..2002    +  promoter       Pc promoter (fragment): intI1 (promoter lies within the coding sequence); class 1 integron promoter
   2178..2234    +  CDS            GmR (fragment): gentamycin acetyltransferase; aacC1; confers resistance to gentamycin
   2241..3032    +  CDS            SmR: aminoglycoside adenylyltransferase (Murphy, 1985); aadA; confers resistance to spectinomycin and streptomycin
   3125..534     +  rep_origin     ori (across the origin): high-copy-number ColE1/pMB1/pBR322/pUC origin of replication
>Addgene plasmid #168937 | pEntry_HCoV-OC43-nsp9 | addgene full sequence | sequence record 437555 | Addgene NGS Result
CTACCAGCGGTGGTTTGTTTGCCGGATCAAGAGCTACCAACTCTTTTTCCGAAGGTAACTGGCTTCAGCA
GAGCGCAGATACCAAATACTGTTCTTCTAGTGTAGCCGTAGTTAGGCCACCACTTCAAGAACTCTGTAGC
ACCGCCTACATACCTCGCTCTGCTAATCCTGTTACCAGTGGCTGCTGCCAGTGGCGATAAGTCGTGTCTT
ACCGGGTTGGACTCAAGACGATAGTTACCGGATAAGGCGCAGCGGTCGGGCTGAACGGGGGGTTCGTGCA
CACAGCCCAGCTTGGAGCGAACGACCTACACCGAACTGAGATACCTACAGCGTGAGCTATGAGAAAGCGC
CACGCTTCCCGAAGGGAGAAAGGCGGACAGGTATCCGGTAAGCGGCAGGGTCGGAACAGGAGAGCGCACG
AGGGAGCTTCCAGGGGGAAACGCCTGGTATCTTTATAGTCCTGTCGGGTTTCGCCACCTCTGACTTGAGC
GTCGATTTTTGTGATGCTCGTCAGGGGGGCGGAGCCTATGGAAAAACGCCAGCAACGCGGCCTTTTTACG
GTTCCTGGCCTTTTGCTGGCCTTTTGCTCACATGTTCTTTCCTGCGTTATCCCCTGATTCTGTGGATAAC
CGTATTACCGCCTTTGAGTGAGCTGATACCGCTCGCCGCAGCCGAACGACCGAGCGCAGCGAGTCAGTGA
GCGAGGAAGCGGAAGAGCGCCCAATACGCAAACCGCCTCTCCCCGCGCGTTGGCCGATTCATTAATGCAG
CTGGCACGACAGGTTTCCCGACTGGAAAGCGGGCAGTGAGCGCAACGCAATTAATACGCGTACCGCTAGC
CAGGAAGAGTTTGTAGAAACGCAAAAAGGCCATCCGTCAGGATGGCCTTCTGCTTAGTTTGATGCCTGGC
AGTTTATGGCGGGCGTCCTGCCCGCCACCCTCCGGGCCGTTGCTTCACAACGTTCAAATCCGCTCCCGGC
GGATTTGTCCTACTCAGGAGAGCGTTCACCGACAAACAACAGATAAAACGAAAGGCCCAGTCTTCCGACT
GAGCCTTTCGTTTTATTTGATGCCTGGCAGTTCCCTACTCTCGCGTTAACGCTAGCATGGATGTTTTCCC
AGTCACGACGTTGTAAAACGACGGCCAGTCTTAAGCTCGGGCCCCAAATAATGATTTTATTTTGACTGAT
AGTGACCTGTTCGTTGCAACAAATTGATGAGCAATGCTTTTTTATAATGCCAACTTTGTACAAAAAAGCA
GAAGGGCCGTCAAGGCCAGGATCCATGGGATCCAATAATGAATTAATGCCTGCTAAGTTGAAAATTCAGG
TTGTTAATAGTGGTCCAGATCAGACTTGTAATACACCTACTCAATGTTACTATAATAATAGTAACAATGG
GAAGATTGTTTATGCTATACTTAGTGATGTTGATGGTCTTAAGTATACAAAAATTCTTAAAGATGATGGC
AATTTTGTTGTTTTGGAGTTAGATCCTCCTTGTAAATTTACTGTTCAAGATGCTAAAGGTCTTAAAATTA
AGTACCTTTATTTTGTAAAAGGTTGTAACACACTAGCAAGAGGCTGGGTTGTTGGTACAATTTCTTCTAC
AGTTAGATTGCAACTTAATTAAGACGCGATCGCGGCCTCATGGGCCCAGCTTTCTTGTACAAAGTTGGCA
TTATAAAAAATAATTGCTCATCAATTTGTTGCAACGAACAGGTCACTATCAGTCAAAATAAAATCATTAT
TTGCCATCCAGCTGATATCCCCTATAGTGAGTCGTATTACATGGTCATAGCTGTTTCCTGGCAGCTCTGG
CCCGTGTCTCAAAATCTCTGATGTTACATTGCACAAGATAAAAATATATCATCATGCCTCCTCTAGACCA
GCCAGGACAGAAATGCCTCGACTTCGCTGCTACCCAAGGTTGCCGGGTGACGCACACCGTGGAAACGGAT
GAAGGCACGAACCCAGTGGACATAAGCCTGTTCGGTTCGTAAGCTGTAATGCAAGTAGCGTATGCGCTCA
CGCAACTGGTCCAGAACCTTGACCGAACGCAGCGGTGGTAACGGCGCAGTGGCGGTTTTCATGGCTTGTT
ATGACTGTTTTTTTGGGGTACAGTCTATGCCTCGGGCATCCAAGCAGCAAGCGCGTTACGCCGTGGGTCG
ATGTTTGATGTTATGGAGCAGCAACGATGTTACGCAGCAGGGCAGTCGCCCTAAAACAAAGTTAAACATT
ATGAGGGAAGCGGTGATCGCCGAAGTATCGACTCAACTATCAGAGGTAGTTGGCGTCATCGAGCGCCATC
TCGAACCGACGTTGCTGGCCGTACATTTGTACGGCTCCGCAGTGGATGGCGGCCTGAAGCCACACAGTGA
TATTGATTTGCTGGTTACGGTGACCGTAAGGCTTGATGAAACAACGCGGCGAGCTTTGATCAACGACCTT
TTGGAAACTTCGGCTTCCCCTGGAGAGAGCGAGATTCTCCGCGCTGTAGAAGTCACCATTGTTGTGCACG
ACGACATCATTCCGTGGCGTTATCCAGCTAAGCGCGAACTGCAATTTGGAGAATGGCAGCGCAATGACAT
TCTTGCAGGTATCTTCGAGCCAGCCACGATCGACATTGATCTGGCTATCTTGCTGACAAAAGCAAGAGAA
CATAGCGTTGCCTTGGTAGGTCCAGCGGCGGAGGAACTCTTTGATCCGGTTCCTGAACAGGATCTATTTG
AGGCGCTAAATGAAACCTTAACGCTATGGAACTCGCCGCCCGACTGGGCTGGCGATGAGCGAAATGTAGT
GCTTACGTTGTCCCGCATTTGGTACAGCGCAGTAACCGGCAAAATCGCGCCGAAGGATGTCGCTGCCGAC
TGGGCAATGGAGCGCCTGCCGGCCCAGTATCAGCCCGTCATACTTGAAGCTAGACAGGCTTATCTTGGAC
AAGAAGAAGATCGCTTGGCCTCGCGCGCAGATCAGTTGGAAGAATTTGTCCACTACGTGAAAGGCGAGAT
CACCAAGGTAGTCGGCAAATAACCCTCGAGCCACCCATGACCAAAATCCCTTAACGTGAGTTACGCGTCG
TTCCACTGAGCGTCAGACCCCGTAGAAAAGATCAAAGGATCTTCTTGAGATCCTTTTTTTCTGCGCGTAA
TCTGCTGCTTGCAAACAAAAAAACCACCG
