>Addgene plasmid #168937 | pEntry_HCoV-OC43-nsp9 | depositor partial sequence | sequence record 327438 | gene-specific Insert sequence
AATAATGAATTAATGCCTGCTAAGTTGAAAATTCAGGTTGTTAATAGTGGTCCAGATCAGACTTGTAATA
CACCTACTCAATGTTACTATAATAATAGTAACAATGGGAAGATTGTTTATGCTATACTTAGTGATGTTGA
TGGTCTTAAGTATACAAAAATTCTTAAAGATGATGGCAATTTTGTTGTTTTGGAGTTAGATCCTCCTTGT
AAATTTACTGTTCAAGATGCTAAAGGTCTTAAAATTAAGTACCTTTATTTTGTAAAAGGTTGTAACACAC
TAGCAAGAGGCTGGGTTGTTGGTACAATTTCTTCTACAGTTAGATTGCAA
